>Addgene plasmid #62452 | rtTA and TagBFP cassettes | depositor full sequence | sequence record 102513 | Full Sequence
CATGATATCAAACGCGTAACTCGAGTAGTTATTAATAGTAATCAATTACGGGGTCATTAGTTCATAGCCC
ATATATGGAGTTCCGCGTTACATAACTTACGGTAAATGGCCCGCCTGGCTGACCGCCCAACGACCCCCGC
CCATTGACGTCAATAATGACGTATGTTCCCATAGTAACGCCAATAGGGACTTTCCATTGACGTCAATGGG
TGGAGTATTTACGGTAAACTGCCCACTTGGCAGTACATCAAGTGTATCATATGCCAAGTACGCCCCCTAT
TGACGTCAATGACGGTAAATGGCCCGCCTGGCATTATGCCCAGTACATGACCTTATGGGACTTTCCTACT
TGGCAGTACATCTACGTATTAGTCATCGCTATTACCATGGTGATGCGGTTTTGGCAGTACATCAATGGGC
GTGGATAGCGGTTTGACTCACGGGGATTTCCAAGTCTCCACCCCATTGACGTCAATGGGAGTTTGTTTTG
GCACCAAAATCAACGGGACTTTCCAAAATGTCGTAACAACTCCGCCCCATTGACGCAAATGGGCGGTAGG
CGTGTACGGTGGGAGGTCTATATAAGCAGAGCTGGTTTAGTGAACCGTCAGATCCGCTAGGGATCTCAGC
TGGTCGAGGCCACCATGGCTCCTAAGAAGAAGAGGAAGGTGGTCGAGAGCGAGCTGATTAAGGAGAACAT
GCACATGAAGCTGTACATGGAGGGCACCGTGGACAACCATCACTTCAAGTGCACATCCGAGGGCGAAGGC
AAGCCCTACGAGGGCACCCAGACCATGAGAATCAAGGTGGTCGAGGGCGGCCCTCTCCCCTTCGCCTTCG
ACATCCTGGCTACTAGCTTCCTCTACGGCAGCAAGACCTTCATCAACCACACCCAGGGCATCCCCGACTT
CTTCAAGCAGTCCTTCCCTGAGGGCTTCACATGGGAGAGAGTCACCACATACGAAGACGGGGGCGTGCTG
ACCGCTACCCAGGACACCAGCCTCCAGGACGGCTGCCTCATCTACAACGTCAAGATCAGAGGGGTGAACT
TCACATCCAACGGCCCTGTGATGCAGAAGAAAACACTCGGCTGGGAGGCCTTCACCGAGACGCTGTACCC
CGCTGACGGCGGCCTGGAAGGCAGAAACGACATGGCCCTGAAGCTCGTGGGCGGGAGCCATCTGATCGCA
AACATCAAGACCACATATAGATCCAAGAAACCCGCTAAGAACCTCAAGATGCCTGGCGTCTACTATGTGG
ACTACAGACTGGAAAGAATCAAGGAGGCCAACAACGAGACCTACGTCGAGCAGCACGAGGTGGCAGTGGC
CAGATACGCGGGCCTGGGCGGCGGCCTGAACGTCGAGAGCGAGCTGATTAAGGAGAACATGCACATGAAG
CTGTACATGGAGGGCACCGTGGACAACCATCACTTCAAGTGCACATCCGAGGGCGAAGGCAAGCCCTACG
AGGGCACCCAGACCATGAGAATCAAGGTGGTCGAGGGCGGCCCTCTCCCCTTCGCCTTCGACATCCTGGC
TACTAGCTTCCTCTACGGCAGCAAGACCTTCATCAACCACACCCAGGGCATCCCCGACTTCTTCAAGCAG
TCCTTCCCTGAGGGCTTCACATGGGAGAGAGTCACCACATACGAAGACGGGGGCGTGCTGACCGCTACCC
AGGACACCAGCCTCCAGGACGGCTGCCTCATCTACAACGTCAAGATCAGAGGGGTGAACTTCACATCCAA
CGGCCCTGTGATGCAGAAGAAAACACTCGGCTGGGAGGCCTTCACCGAGACGCTGTACCCCGCTGACGGC
GGCCTGGAAGGCAGAAACGACATGGCCCTGAAGCTCGTGGGCGGGAGCCATCTGATCGCAAACATCAAGA
CCACATATAGATCCAAGAAACCCGCTAAGAACCTCAAGATGCCTGGCGTCTACTATGTGGACTACAGACT
GGAAAGAATCAAGGAGGCCAACAACGAGACCTACGTCGAGCAGCACGAGGTGGCAGTGGCCAGATACGCG
GGCCTGGGCGGCGGCCTGAACGTCGAGGTGAGCTCTATCTTTGGGGTCGAGAGCGAGCTGATTAAGGAGA
ACATGCACATGAAGCTGTACATGGAGGGCACCGTGGACAACCATCACTTCAAGTGCACATCCGAGGGCGA
AGGCAAGCCCTACGAGGGCACCCAGACCATGAGAATCAAGGTGGTCGAGGGCGGCCCTCTCCCCTTCGCC
TTCGACATCCTGGCTACTAGCTTCCTCTACGGCAGCAAGACCTTCATCAACCACACCCAGGGCATCCCCG
ACTTCTTCAAGCAGTCCTTCCCTGAGGGCTTCACATGGGAGAGAGTCACCACATACGAAGACGGGGGCGT
GCTGACCGCTACCCAGGACACCAGCCTCCAGGACGGCTGCCTCATCTACAACGTCAAGATCAGAGGGGTG
AACTTCACATCCAACGGCCCTGTGATGCAGAAGAAAACACTCGGCTGGGAGGCCTTCACCGAGACGCTGT
ACCCCGCTGACGGCGGCCTGGAAGGCAGAAACGACATGGCCCTGAAGCTCGTGGGCGGGAGCCATCTGAT
CGCAAACATCAAGACCACATATAGATCCAAGAAACCCGCTAAGAACCTCAAGATGCCTGGCGTCTACTAT
GTGGACTACAGACTGGAAAGAATCAAGGAGGCCAACAACGAGACCTACGTCGAGCAGCACGAGGTGGCAG
TGGCCAGATACGCGGGCCTGGGCGGCGGCCTGAACTAAGTCGAGCTGTGCCTTCTAGTTGCCAGCCATCT
GTTGTTTGCCCCTCCCCCGTGCCTTCCTTGACCCTGGAAGGTGCCACTCCCACTGTCCTTTCCTAATAAA
ATGAGGAAATTGCATCGCATTGTCTGAGTAGGTGTCATTCTATTCTGGGGGGTGGGGTGGGGCAGGACAG
CAAGGGGGAGGATTGGGAAGACAATAGCAGGCATGCTGGGGATGCGGTGGGCTCTATGGTCGAGTAGTTA
TTAATAGTAATCAATTACGGGGTCATTAGTTCATAGCCCATATATGGAGTTCCGCGTTACATAACTTACG
GTAAATGGCCCGCCTGGCTGACCGCCCAACGACCCCCGCCCATTGACGTCAATAATGACGTATGTTCCCA
TAGTAACGCCAATAGGGACTTTCCATTGACGTCAATGGGTGGAGTATTTACGGTAAACTGCCCACTTGGC
AGTACATCAAGTGTATCATATGCCAAGTACGCCCCCTATTGACGTCAATGACGGTAAATGGCCCGCCTGG
CATTATGCCCAGTACATGACCTTATGGGACTTTCCTACTTGGCAGTACATCTACGTATTAGTCATCGCTA
TTACCATGGTGATGCGGTTTTGGCAGTACATCAATGGGCGTGGATAGCGGTTTGACTCACGGGGATTTCC
AAGTCTCCACCCCATTGACGTCAATGGGAGTTTGTTTTGGCACCAAAATCAACGGGACTTTCCAAAATGT
CGTAACAACTCCGCCCCATTGACGCAAATGGGCGGTAGGCGTGTACGGTGGGAGGTCTATATAAGCAGAG
CTGGTTTAGTGAACCGTCAGATCCGCTAGGGATCTCAGCTGGTCGAGGCAGGTCGAATTCACCATGTCTA
GACTGGACAAGAGCAAAGTCATAAACGGAGCTCTGGAATTACTCAATGGTGTCGGTATCGAAGGCCTGAC
GACAAGGAAACTCGCTCAAAAGCTGGGAGTTGAGCAGCCTACCCTGTACTGGCACGTGAAGAACAAGCGG
GCCCTGCTCGATGCCCTGCCAATCGAGATGCTGGACAGGCATCATACCCACTTCTGCCCCCTGGAAGGCG
AGTCATGGCAAGACTTTCTGCGGAACAACGCCAAGTCATACCGCTGTGCTCTCCTCTCACATCGCGACGG
GGCTAAAGTGCATCTCGGCACCCGCCCAACAGAGAAACAGTACGAAACCCTGGAAAATCAGCTCGCGTTC
CTGTGTCAGCAAGGCTTCTCCCTGGAGAACGCACTGTACGCTCTGTCCGCCGTGGGCCACTTTACACTGG
GCTGCGTATTGGAGGAACAGGAGCATCAAGTAGCAAAAGAGGAAAGAGAGACACCTACCACCGATTCTAT
GCCCCCACTTCTGAGACAAGCAATTGAGCTGTTCGACCGGCAGGGAGCCGAACCTGCCTTCCTTTTCGGC
CTGGAACTAATCATATGTGGCCTGGAGAAACAGCTAAAGTGCGAAAGCGGCGGGCCGACCGACGCCCTTG
ACGATTTTGACTTAGACATGCTCCCAGCCGATGCCCTTGACGACTTTGACCTTGATATGCTGCCTGCTGA
CGCTCTTGACGATTTTGACCTTGACATGCTCCCCGGGTAACTAAGTAAGGATCTGTCGAGCTGTGCCTTC
TAGTTGCCAGCCATCTGTTGTTTGCCCCTCCCCCGTGCCTTCCTTGACCCTGGAAGGTGCCACTCCCACT
GTCCTTTCCTAATAAAATGAGGAAATTGCATCGCATTGTCTGAGTAGGTGTCATTCTATTCTGGGGGGTG
GGGTGGGGCAGGACAGCAAGGGGGAGGATTGGGAAGACAATAGCAGGCATGCTGGGGATGCGGTGGGCTC
TATGGTCGACCAATTCGGGGAAATGTGCGCGGAACCCCTATTTGTTTATTTTTCTAAATACATTCAAATA
TGTATCCGCTCATGAGACAATAACCCTGATAAATGCTTCAATAATATTGAAAAAGGAAGAGTATGAGTAT
TCAACATTTCCGTGTCGCCCTTATTCCCTTTTTTGCGGCATTTTGCCTTCCTGTTTTTGCTCACCCAGAA
ACGCTGGTGAAAGTAAAAGATGCTGAAGATCAGTTGGGTGCACGAGTGGGTTACATCGAACTGGATCTCA
ACAGCGGTAAGATCCTTGAGAGTTTTCGCCCCGAAGAACGTTTTCCAATGATGAGCACTTTTAAAGTTCT
GCTATGTGGCGCGGTATTATCCCGTATTGACGCCGGGCAAGAGCAACTCGGTCGCCGCATACACTATTCT
CAGAATGACTTGGTTGAGTACTCACCAGTCACAGAAAAGCATCTTACGGATGGCATGACAGTAAGAGAAT
TATGCAGTGCTGCCATAACCATGAGTGATAACACTGCGGCCAACTTACTTCTGACAACGATCGGAGGACC
GAAGGAGCTAACCGCTTTTTTGCACAACATGGGGGATCATGTAACTCGCCTTGATCGTTGGGAACCGGAG
CTGAATGAAGCCATACCAAACGACGAGCGTGACACCACGATGCCTGTAGCAATGGCAACAACGTTGCGCA
AACTATTAACTGGCGAACTACTTACTCTAGCTTCCCGGCAACAATTAATAGACTGGATGGAGGCGGATAA
AGTTGCAGGACCACTTCTGCGCTCGGCCCTTCCGGCTGGCTGGTTTATTGCTGATAAATCTGGAGCCGGT
GAGCGTGGGTCTCGCGGTATCATTGCAGCACTGGGGCCAGATGGTAAGCCCTCCCGTATCGTAGTTATCT
ACACGACGGGGAGTCAGGCAACTATGGATGAACGAAATAGACAGATCGCTGAGATAGGTGCCTCACTGAT
TAAGCATTGGTAACTGTCAGACCAAGTTTACTCATATATACTTTAGATTGATTTAAAACTTCATTTTTAA
TTTAAAAGGATCTAGGTGAAGATCCTTTTTGATAATCTCATGACCAAAATCCCTTAACGTGAGTTTTCGT
TCCACTGAGCGTCAGACCCCGTAGAAAAGATCAAAGGATCTTCTTGAGATCCTTTTTTTCTGCGCGTAAT
CTGCTGCTTGCAAACAAAAAAACCACCGCTACCAGCGGTGGTTTGTTTGCCGGATCAAGAGCTACCAACT
CTTTTTCCGAAGGTAACTGGCTTCAGCAGAGCGCAGATACCAAATACTGTTCTTCTAGTGTAGCCGTAGT
TAGGCCACCACTTCAAGAACTCTGTAGCACCGCCTACATACCTCGCTCTGCTAATCCTGTTACCAGTGGC
TGCTGCCAGTGGCGATAAGTCGTGTCTTACCGGGTTGGACTCAAGACGATAGTTACCGGATAAGGCGCAG
CGGTCGGGCTGAACGGGGGGTTCGTGCACACAGCCCAGCTTGGAGCGAACGACCTACACCGAACTGAGAT
ACCTACAGCGTGAGCTATGAGAAAGCGCCACGCTTCCCGAAGGGAGAAAGGCGGACAGGTATCCGGTAAG
CGGCAGGGTCGGAACAGGAGAGCGCACGAGGGAGCTTCCAGGGGGAAACGCCTGGTATCTTTATAGTCCT
GTCGGGTTTCGCCACCTCTGACTTGAGCGTCGATTTTTGTGATGCTCGTCAGGGGGGCGGAGCCTATGGA
AAAACGCCAGCAACGCGGCCTTTTTACGGTTCCTGGCCTTTTGCTGGCCTTTTGCTCACATGTTCTTTCC
TGCGTTATCCCCTGATTCTGTGGATAACCGTATTACCGCCTTTGAGTGAGCTGATACCGCTCGCCGCAGC
CGAACGACCGAGCGCAGCGAGTCAGTGAGC
Features (pLannotate 1.2.2; 14 found; start..end, strand, type, name):
     86..389     +  enhancer       CMV enhancer: human cytomegalovirus immediate early enhancer
    390..593     +  promoter       CMV promoter: human cytomegalovirus (CMV) immediate early promoter
    678..1361    +  CDS            TagBFP: TagBFP is a basic (constitutively fluorescent) blue fluorescent protein published in 2008, derived from Entacmaea quadricolor. It is reported to be a very rapidly-maturing monomer with very low acid sensitivity.
   1368..2051    +  CDS            TagBFP: TagBFP is a basic (constitutively fluorescent) blue fluorescent protein published in 2008, derived from Entacmaea quadricolor. It is reported to be a very rapidly-maturing monomer with very low acid sensitivity.
   2082..2765    +  CDS            TagBFP: TagBFP is a basic (constitutively fluorescent) blue fluorescent protein published in 2008, derived from Entacmaea quadricolor. It is reported to be a very rapidly-maturing monomer with very low acid sensitivity.
   2775..2999    +  polyA_signal   bGH poly(A) signal: bovine growth hormone polyadenylation signal
   3065..3368    +  enhancer       CMV enhancer: human cytomegalovirus immediate early enhancer
   3369..3572    +  promoter       CMV promoter: human cytomegalovirus (CMV) immediate early promoter
   3634..4331    +  CDS            rtTA3 (fragment): reverse tetracycline transactivator 3 activates expression from Tet-responsive promoters in the presence of doxycycline
   4261..4371    +  CDS            VP48: 3 tandem repeats of the minimal activation domain of herpes simplex virus VP16 (Cheng et al., 2013)
   4401..4625    +  polyA_signal   bGH poly(A) signal: bovine growth hormone polyadenylation signal
   4648..4752    +  promoter       AmpR promoter: bla
   4753..5613    +  CDS            AmpR: β-lactamase; bla; confers resistance to ampicillin, carbenicillin, and related antibiotics
   5784..6372    +  rep_origin     ori: high-copy-number ColE1/pMB1/pBR322/pUC origin of replication
