[The description below was written by a language model from this plasmid's Addgene catalogue record and pLannotate feature annotations shown in this document.]
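Description:
"rtTA and TagBFP cassettes" is a synthetic-biology plasmid built in the MXS_chaining vector, a compact backbone of about 1.9 kb designed for the stepwise assembly of modular expression units for mammalian cells. The full construct is about 6.5 kb. It is propagated in E. coli as a high-copy plasmid through a ColE1/pUC-type origin and is selected with ampicillin via the β-lactamase gene and its native promoter. No mammalian selection marker, viral element or episomal origin is annotated, so the plasmid appears to be suited to transfection or to use as an intermediate for further chaining rather than to stable selection on its own.

The payload consists of two independent transcription units arranged in tandem in the same orientation. Each is driven by the human cytomegalovirus immediate-early enhancer/promoter and terminated by the bovine growth hormone polyadenylation signal. The first cassette encodes three tandem copies of the monomeric blue fluorescent protein TagBFP. According to the insert name they are fused to a nuclear localisation signal, although the NLS is not separately annotated in the feature table. This should give a bright, nuclear-restricted blue marker convenient for identifying and segmenting cells in imaging or for gating in flow cytometry. The second cassette expresses rtTA3, the reverse tetracycline transactivator, whose C-terminal activation region is annotated as repeats of the minimal VP16 activation domain. rtTA3 activates Tet-responsive promoters in the presence of doxycycline. The plasmid contains no Tet-responsive promoter itself, so it would be paired with a separate Tet-responsive reporter or effector. In that arrangement it supplies constitutive transactivator expression, with the blue nuclear label marking the cells that carry it.
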