Addgene plasmid #62452: rtTA and TagBFP cassettes
Purpose: MXS_chaining vector with 2 cassettes
Depositing lab: Pierre Neveu. Depositing organization: European Molecular Biology Laboratory (EMBL), Heidelberg. Publication: MXS-Chaining: A Highly Efficient Cloning Platform for Imaging and Flow Cytometry Approaches in Mammalian Systems. Sladitschek HL, Neveu PA. PLoS One. 2015 Apr 24;10(4):e0124958. doi: 10.1371/journal.pone.0124958. eCollection 2015. PONE-D-15-01385 PubMed 25909630.
Backbone
  Vector backbone: MXS_chaining vector
  Backbone manufacturer: Neveu lab, Addgene plasmid #62394
  Backbone size w/o insert (bp): 1945
  Vector type: Synthetic Biology
Growth in bacteria
  Bacterial resistance: Ampicillin, 100 μg/mL
  Growth temperature: 37°C
  Growth strain: Mach1
  Copy number: High Copy
Gene/Insert 1
  Gene/Insert name: CMV::NLS-TagBFPx3-bGHpA
  Species: Synthetic
  Cloning method: Unknown
  Sequencing primers: 5′ TTACCGCCTTTGAGTGAG
Gene/Insert 2
  Gene/Insert name: CMV::rtTA3-bGHpA
  Species: Synthetic
Terms and licenses: Academic/Nonprofit Terms; Industry Terms: Not Available to Industry
How to cite: rtTA and TagBFP cassettes was a gift from Pierre Neveu (Addgene plasmid # 62452 ; http://n2t.net/addgene:62452 ; RRID:Addgene_62452)
