>Addgene plasmid #62452 | rtTA and TagBFP cassettes | addgene partial sequence | sequence record 104843 | AmpSeq-F 5'-ctcatgagcggatacatatttgaa-3'
TTGGTCGACCATAGAGCCCACCGCATCCCCAGCATGCCTGCTATTGTCTTCCCAATCCTCCCCCTTGCTG
TCCTGCCCCACCCCACCCCCCAGAATAGAATGACACCTACTCAGACAATGCGATGCAATTTCCTCATTTT
ATTAGGAAAGGACAGTGGGAGTGGCACCTTCCAGGGTCAAGGAAGGCACGGGGGAGGGGCAAACAACAGA
TGGCTGGCAACTAGAAGGCACAGCTCGACAGATCCTTACTTAGTTACCCGGGGAGCATGTCAAGGTCAAA
ATCGTCAAGAGCGTCAGCAGGCAGCATATCAAGGTCAAAGTCGTCAAGGGCATCGGCTGGGAGCATGTCT
AAGTCAAAATCGTCAAGGGCGTCGGTCGGCCCGCCGCTTTCGCACTTTAGCTGTTTCTCCAGGCCACATA
TGATTAGTTCCAGGCCGAAAAGGAAGGCAGGTTCGGCTCCCTGCCGGTCGAACAGCTCAATTGCTTGTCT
CAGAAGTGGGGGCATAGAATCGGTGGTAGGTGTCTCTCTTTCCTCTTTTGCTACTTGATGCTCCTGTTCC
TCCAATACGCAGCCCAGTGTAAAGTGGCCCACGGCGGACAGAGCGTACAGTGCGTTCTCCAGGGAGAAGC
CTTGCTGACACAGGAACGCGAGCTGA
