>Addgene plasmid #62452 | rtTA and TagBFP cassettes | addgene partial sequence | sequence record 104846 | ColE2 5'-CCGCAGCCGAACGACCGAGC-3'
CGCGTAACTCGAGTAGTTATTAATAGTAATCAATTACGGGGTCATTAGTTCATAGCCCATATATGGAGTT
CCGCGTTACATAACTTACGGTAAATGGCCCGCCTGGCTGACCGCCCAACGACCCCCGCCCATTGACGTCA
ATAATGACGTATGTTCCCATAGTAACGCCAATAGGGACTTTCCATTGACGTCAATGGGTGGAGTATTTAC
GGTAAACTGCCCACTTGGCAGTACATCAAGTGTATCATATGCCAAGTACGCCCCCTATTGACGTCAATGA
CGGTAAATGGCCCGCCTGGCATTATGCCCAGTACATGACCTTATGGGACTTTCCTACTTGGCAGTACATC
TACGTATTAGTCATCGCTATTACCATGGTGATGCGGTTTTGGCAGTACATCAATGGGCGTGGATAGCGGT
TTGACTCACGGGGATTTCCAAGTCTCCACCCCATTGACGTCAATGGGAGTTTGTTTTGGCACCAAAATCA
ACGGGACTTTCCAAAATGTCGTAACAACTCCGCCCCATTGACGCAAATGGGCGGTAGGCGTGTACGGTGG
GAGGTCTATATAAGCAGAGCTGGTTTAGTGAACCGTCAGATCCGCTAGGGATCTCAGCTGGTCGAGGCCA
CCATGGCTCCTAAGAAGAAGAGGAAGGTGGTCGAGAGCGAGCTGATTAAGGAGAACATGCACATG
